Addgene plasmid #38270: pMXs-IP spGFP-ERGIC53
Depositing lab: Noboru Mizushima. Depositing organization: University of Tokyo, Graduate School of Medicine. Publication: Characterization of autophagosome formation site by a hierarchical analysis of mammalian Atg proteins. Itakura E, Mizushima N. Autophagy. 2010 Aug;6(6):764-76. 10.4161/auto.6.6.12709 PubMed 20639694.
Backbone
  Vector backbone: pMXs-IP
  Backbone manufacturer: Dr. Toshio Kitamura of the University of Tokyo
  Backbone size w/o insert (bp): 5800
  Total vector size (bp): 6800
  Vector type: Mammalian Expression, Retroviral
  Selectable markers: Puromycin
Growth in bacteria
  Bacterial resistance: Ampicillin, 100 μg/mL
  Growth temperature: 37°C
  Growth strain: DH5alpha
  Copy number: High Copy
Gene/Insert
  Gene/Insert name: ERGIC-53 (alt name: ER-Golgi intermediate compartment 53 kDa protein)
  Species: H. sapiens (human)
  Insert size (bp): 1500
  Mutation: deleted signal peptide (1-30 amino acids)
  GenBank ID: U09716
  Entrez Gene: LMAN1 (a.k.a. ERGIC-53, ERGIC53, F5F8D, FMFD1, MCFD1, MR60, gp58)
  Tag / fusion protein: EGFP with Calreticulin signal peptide at N-terminal (N terminal on backbone)
  Cloning method: Restriction Enzyme; 5′ cloning site BamHI (not destroyed); 3′ cloning site BamHI (not destroyed)
  Sequencing primers: 5′ CGACCACTACCAGCAGAACA; 3′ GAGGAACTGCTTCCTTCACG
Resource information
  A portion of this plasmid was derived from a plasmid made by: ORFeome Collaboration clone, on13634
Terms and licenses: Academic/Nonprofit Terms; Industry Terms: Not Available to Industry
How to cite: pMXs-IP spGFP-ERGIC53 was a gift from Noboru Mizushima (Addgene plasmid # 38270 ; http://n2t.net/addgene:38270 ; RRID:Addgene_38270)
