[The description below was written by a language model from this plasmid's Addgene catalogue record and pLannotate feature annotations shown in this document.]
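Description:
pMXs-IP spGFP-ERGIC53 is a Moloney murine leukemia virus-based retroviral vector for stable expression of a GFP-tagged human ERGIC-53 (LMAN1) in mammalian cells. It is built on the pMXs-IP backbone and is propagated in E. coli through a high-copy ColE1/pUC-type origin with ampicillin resistance (AmpR with its bla promoter). The viral portion comprises a 5′ MMLV LTR, the MMLV packaging signal with an adjacent MESV Ψ fragment, a truncated gag lacking its start codon, and a pol-derived region carrying a splice acceptor. Together these allow the transcript to be packaged into virions when the plasmid is introduced into a packaging cell line. A 3′ LTR closes the provirus. No separate internal promoter is annotated, so expression is presumably driven from the 5′ LTR.

The payload is a single bicistronic unit. The first cistron encodes EGFP preceded by the calreticulin signal peptide (the "sp" in the name), fused N-terminally to ERGIC-53 from which the native signal peptide (residues 1–30) has been deleted. Substituting a heterologous signal peptide upstream of EGFP lets the fusion still enter the secretory pathway while placing the fluorescent tag at the mature N-terminus of this mannose-specific lectin cargo receptor. The signal peptide itself is not separately annotated in the feature table. Downstream, an EMCV IRES drives translation of puromycin N-acetyltransferase, so puromycin selection enriches for transduced cells expressing the fusion.

The construct serves as a fluorescent marker of the ER-Golgi intermediate compartment and was deposited with a study of autophagosome formation sites. The sequenced record is 8,123 nt, larger than the roughly 6.8 kb catalogue size.
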