Features (pLannotate 1.2.2; 15 found; start..end, strand, type, name):
      1..594     +  LTR            LTR: long terminal repeat from Moloney murine leukemia virus
    657..856     +  misc_feature   MMLV Ψ: packaging signal of Moloney murine leukemia virus (MMLV)
    908..996     +  misc_feature   MESV Ψ (fragment): packaging signal of murine embryonic stem cell virus
   1073..1489    +  CDS            gag (truncated): truncated Moloney murine leukemia virus (MMLV) gag gene lacking the start codon
   1499..1873    +  misc_feature   pol region: Moloney murine leukemia virus (MMLV) pol region containing the splice acceptor site
   1962..2675    +  CDS            EGFP: EGFP is a basic (constitutively fluorescent) green fluorescent protein published in 1996, derived from Aequorea victoria. It is reported to be a rapidly-maturing weak dimer with moderate acid sensitivity.
   2763..4202    +  CDS            LMAN1 (fragment): LMAN1_HUMAN - Also known as ERGIC53, F5F8D. Experimental evidence at protein level: Swiss-Prot protein existence level 1. Mannose-specific lectin. May recognize sugar residues of glycoproteins, glycolipids, or glycosylphosphatidyl inositol anchors and may be involved in the sorting or recycling of proteins, lipids, or both. The LMAN1-MCFD2 complex forms a specific cargo receptor for the ER-to-Golgi transport of selected proteins. From Homo sapiens (Human).
   4358..4820    +  misc_feature   IRES: internal ribosome entry site (IRES) of the encephalomyocarditis virus (EMCV)
   4840..5436    +  CDS            PuroR (fragment): puromycin N-acetyltransferase; pac from Streptomyces; confers resistance to puromycin
   5485..5606    +  LTR            3' LTR (ΔU3) (fragment): self-inactivating 3' long terminal repeat (LTR) from Moloney murine leukemia virus
   5607..6076    +  LTR            LTR: long terminal repeat from Moloney murine leukemia virus
   6142..6194    -  CDS            lacI (fragment): lac repressor; lacI; The lac repressor binds to the lac operator to inhibit transcription in E. coli. This inhibition can be relieved by adding lactose or isopropyl-β-D-thiogalactopyranoside (IPTG).
   6377..6965    -  rep_origin     ori: high-copy-number ColE1/pMB1/pBR322/pUC origin of replication
   7129..7989    -  CDS            AmpR: β-lactamase; bla; confers resistance to ampicillin, carbenicillin, and related antibiotics
   7990..8094    -  promoter       AmpR promoter: bla
>Addgene plasmid #38270 | pMXs-IP spGFP-ERGIC53 | addgene full sequence | sequence record 256731 | Addgene NGS Result
AATGAAAGACCCCACCTGTAGGTTTGGCAAGCTAGCTTAAGTAACGCCATTTTGCAAGGCATGGAAAAAT
ACATAACTGAGAATAGAAAAGTTCAGATCAAGGTCAGGAACAGATGGAACAGCTGAATATGGGCCAAACA
GGATATCTGTGGTAAGCAGTTCCTGCCCCGGCTCAGGGCCAAGAACAGATGGAACAGCTGAATATGGGCC
AAACAGGATATCTGTGGTAAGCAGTTCCTGCCCCGGCTCAGGGCCAAGAACAGATGGTCCCCAGATGCGG
TCCAGCCCTCAGCAGTTTCTAGAGAACCATCAGATGTTTCCAGGGTGCCCCAAGGACCTGAAATGACCCT
GTGCCTTATTTGAACTAACCAATCAGTTCGCTTCTCGCTTCTGTTCGCGCGCTTCTGCTCCCCGAGCTCA
ATAAAAGAGCCCACAACCCCTCACTCGGCGCGCCAGTCCTCCGATTGACTGAGTCGCCCGGGTACCCGTG
TATCCAATAAACCCTCTTGCAGTTGCATCCGACTTGTGGTCTCGCTGTTCCTTGGGAGGGTCTCCTCTGA
GTGATTGACTACCCGTCAGCGGGGGTCTTTCATTTGGGGGCTCGTCCGGGATCGGGAGACCCCTGCCCAG
GGACCACCGACCCACCACCGGGAGGTAAGCTGGCCAGCAACTTATCTGTGTCTGTCCGATTGTCTAGTGT
CTATGACTGATTTTATGCGCCTGCGTCGGTACTAGTTAGCTAACTAGCTCTGTATCTGGCGGACCCGTGG
TGGAACTGACGAGTTCGGAACACCCGGCCGCAACCCTGGGAGACGTCCCAGGGACTTCGGGGGCCGTTTT
TGTGGCCCGACCTGAGTCCAAAAATCCCGATCGTTTTGGACTCTTTGGTGCACCCCCCTAATAGGAGGGA
TATGTGGTTCTGGTAGGAGACGAGAACCTAAAACAGTTCCCGCCTCCGTCTGAATTTTTGCTTTCGGTTT
GGGACCGAAGCCGCGCCGCGCGTCTTGTCTGCTGCAGCATCGTTCTGTGTTGTCTCTGTCTGACTGTGTT
TCTGTATTTGTCTGAAAATTAGGGCCAGACTGTTACCACTCCCTTAAGTTTGACCTTAGGTCACTGGAAA
GATGTCGAGCGGATCGCTCACAACCAGTCGGTAGATGTCAAGAAGAGACGTTGGGTTACCTTCTGCTCTG
CAGAATGGCCAACCTTTAACGTCGGATGGCCGCGAGACGGCACCTTTAACCGAGACCTCATCACCCAGGT
TAAGATCAAGGTCTTTTCACCTGGCCCGCATGGACACCCAGACCAGGTCCCCTACATCGTGACCTGGGAA
GCCTTGGCTTTTGACCCCCCTCCCTGGGTCAAGCCCTTTGTACACCCTAAGCCTCCGCCTCCTCTTCCTC
CATCCGCCCCGTCTCTCCCCCTTGAACCTCCTCGTTCGACCCCGCCTCGATCCTCCCTTTATCCAGCCCT
CACTCCTTCTCTAGGCGCCCCCATATGGCCATATGAGATCTTATATGGGGCACCCCCGCCCCTTGTAAAC
TTCCCTGACCCTGACATGACAAGAGTTACTAACAGCCCCTCTCTCCAAGCTCACTTACAGGCTCTCTACT
TAGTCCAGCACGAAGTCTGGAGACCTCTGGCGGCAGCCTACCAAGAACAACTGGACCGACCGGTGGTACC
TCACCCTTACCGAGTCGGCGACACAGTGTGGGTCCGCCGACACCAGACTAAGAACCTAGAACCTCGCTGG
AAAGGACCTTACACAGTCCTGCTGACCACCCCCACCGCCCTCAAAGTAGACGGCATCGCAGCTTGGATAC
ACGCCGCCCACGTGAAGGCTGCCGACCCCGGGGGTGGACCATCCTCTAGACTGCCGGATCTAGCTAGTTA
ATTAAGGATCTACCGCCATGCTCCTTTCGGTGCCGCTCCTGCTTGGCCTCCTCGGCCTGGCCGCCGCAGA
CGTGAGCAAGGGCGAGGAGCTGTTCACCGGGGTGGTGCCCATCCTGGTCGAGCTGGACGGCGACGTAAAC
GGCCACAAGTTCAGCGTGTCCGGCGAGGGCGAGGGCGATGCCACCTACGGCAAGCTGACCCTGAAGTTCA
TCTGCACCACCGGCAAGCTGCCCGTGCCCTGGCCCACCCTCGTGACCACCCTGACCTACGGCGTGCAGTG
CTTCAGCCGCTACCCCGACCACATGAAGCAGCACGACTTCTTCAAGTCCGCCATGCCCGAAGGCTACGTC
CAGGAGCGCACCATCTTCTTCAAGGACGACGGCAACTACAAGACCCGCGCCGAGGTGAAGTTCGAGGGCG
ACACCCTGGTGAACCGCATCGAGCTGAAGGGCATCGACTTCAAGGAGGACGGCAACATCCTGGGGCACAA
GCTGGAGTACAACTACAACAGCCACAACGTCTATATCATGGCCGACAAGCAGAAGAACGGCATCAAGGTG
AACTTCAAGATCCGCCACAACATCGAGGACGGCAGCGTGCAGCTCGCCGACCACTACCAGCAGAACACCC
CCATCGGCGACGGCCCCGTGCTGCTGCCCGACAACCACTACCTGAGCACCCAGTCCGCCCTGAGCAAAGA
CCCCAACGAGAAGCGCGATCACATGGTCCTGCTGGAGTTCGTGACCGCCGCCGGGATCACTCTCGGCATG
GACGAGCTGTACAAGGGTGGCGGTGGCTCGGGCGGTGGTGGGTCGGGTGGCGGCGGATCTATCGATGAAT
TGAATTCACGCGTTCGCGAGTTAACGGATCCAGACGGCGTGGGAGGAGACCCCGCGGTCGCGTTGCCACA
TCGCCGTTTCGAGTACAAATACAGCTTCAAGGGGCCGCACCTGGTGCAGAGCGACGGGACCGTGCCCTTC
TGGGCCCACGCGGGGAATGCTATTCCAAGTTCAGATCAAATTCGAGTAGCACCATCTTTAAAAAGCCAAA
GAGGCTCAGTGTGGACAAAGACAAAAGCGGCCTTTGAGAACTGGGAAGTTGAGGTGACATTTCGAGTGAC
TGGAAGAGGTCGAATTGGAGCTGATGGCCTAGCAATTTGGTATGCAGAAAATCAAGGCTTGGAGGGCCCT
GTGTTTGGATCAGCTGATCTGTGGAATGGTGTTGGAATATTTTTTGATTCTTTTGACAATGATGGAAAGA
AAAATAATCCTGCTATAGTAATTATAGGCAACAATGGACAAATCCATTATGACCATCAAAATGACGGGGC
TAGTCAAGCTTTGGCAAGTTGCCAGAGGGACTTCCGCAACAAACCCTATCCTGTCCGAGCAAAGATTACC
TATTACCAGAACACACTGACAGTAATGATCAATAATGGCTTTACACCAGATAAAAATGATTATGAATTTT
GTGCCAAAGTGGAAAATATGATTATCCCTGCACAAGGGCATTTTGGAATATCTGCTGCAACTGGAGGTCT
TGCAGATGACCATGATGTCCTTTCTTTTCTGACTTTCCAGTTGACTGAACCTGGAAAAGAGCCGCCCACA
CCAGATAAAGAAATTTCGGAAAAGGAAAAAGAAAAGTATCAGGAGGAATTTGAGCACTTTCAACAAGAAT
TGGATAAAAAAAAAGAGGAATTCCAGAAGGGCCACCCCGACCTCCAAGGGCAGCCTGCGGAGGAAATATT
TGAGAGTGTAGGAGATCGAGAGCTAAGACAAGTCTTTGAAGGACAGAATCGTATTCATCTTGAAATCAAG
CAGCTGAACCGGCAGTTAGATATGATTCTTGATGAACAGAGAAGATATGTCTCTTCCTTAACAGAGGAAA
TCTCTAAAAGAGGAGCAGGAATGCCTGGGCAGCATGGGCAGATTACTCAACAAGAACTGGATACTGTTGT
GAAAACTCAGCATGAGATTCTGAGACAAGTAAATGAAATGAAAAATTCCTTGAGTGAAACCGTCAGACTG
GTCAGTGGAATGCAGCACCCTGGCTCTGCTGGAGGCGTCTATGAGACAACACAGCACTTCATTGACATCA
AAGAGCACCTGCACATAGTAAAGAGGGACATAGATAACTTAGTGCAGCGAAATATGCCATCAAATGAAAA
GCCGAAATGCCCAGAACTACCACCATTTCCATCATGTTTGTCTACGGTCCACTTCATTATATTTGTTGTG
GTGCAAACTGTATTATTCATTGGTTATATCATGTATAGGTCTCAGCAAGAAGCAGCTGCCAAAAAATTCT
TTTGAGGATCCCTCGAGCGGCCGCTACGTAAATTCCGCCCCCCCCCCCCCTCTCCCTCCCCCCCCCCTAA
CGTTACTGGCCGAAGCCGCTTGGAATAAGGCCGGTGTGCGTTTGTCTATATGTTATTTTCCACCATATTG
CCGTCTTTTGGCAATGTGAGGGCCCGGAAACCTGGCCCTGTCTTCTTGACGAGCATTCCTAGGGGTCTTT
CCCCTCTCGCCAAAGGAATGCAAGGTCTGTTGAATGTCGTGAAGGAAGCAGTTCCTCTGGAAGCTTCTTG
AAGACAAACAACGTCTGTAGCGACCCTTTGCAGGCAGCGGAACCCCCCACCTGGCGACAGGTGCCTCTGC
GGCCAAAAGCCACGTGTATAAGATACACCTGCAAAGGCGGCACAACCCCAGTGCCACGTTGTGAGTTGGA
TAGTTGTGGAAAGAGTCAAATGGCTCTCCTCAAGCGTATTCAACAAGGGGCTGAAGGATGCCCAGAAGGT
ACCCCATTGTATGGGATCTGATCTGGGGCCTCGGTGCACATGCTTTACATGTGTTTAGTCGAGGTTAAAA
AAACGTCTAGGCCCCCCGAACCACGGGGACGTGGTTTTCCTTTGAAAAACACGATGATAATATGGCCACA
ACCATGGTTACCGAGTACAAGCCCACGGTGCGCCTCGCCACCCGCGACGACGTCCCCAGGGCCGTACGCA
CCCTCGCCGCCGCGTTCGCCGACTACCCCGCCACGCGCCACACCGTCGATCCGGACCGCCACATCGAGCG
GGTCACCGAGCTGCAAGAACTCTTCCTCACGCGCGTCGGGCTCGACATCGGCAAGGTGTGGGTCGCGGAC
GACGGCGCCGCGGTGGCGGTCTGGACCACGCCGGAGAGCGTCGAAGCGGGGGCGGTGTTCGCCGAGATCG
GCCCGCGCATGGCCGAGTTGAGCGGTTCCCGGCTGGCCGCGCAGCAACAGATGGAAGGCCTCCTGGCGCC
GCACCGGCCCAAGGAGCCCGCGTGGTTCCTGGCCACCGTCGGCGTCTCGCCCGACCACCAGGGCAAGGGT
CTGGGCAGCGCCGTCGTGCTCCCCGGAGTGGAGGCGGCCGAGCGCGCCGGGGTGCCCGCCTTCCTGGAGA
CCTCCGCGCCCCGCAACCTCCCCTTCTACGAGCGGCTCGGCTTCACCGTCACCGCCGACGTCGAGGTGCC
CGAAGGACCGCGCACCTGGTGCATGACCCGCAAGCCCGGTGCCTGAGTCGACGATAAAATAAAAGATTTT
ATTTAGTCTCCAGAAAAAGGGGGGAATGAAAGACCCCACCTGTAGGTTTGGCAAGCTAGCTTAAGTAACG
CCATTTTGCAAGGCATGGAAAAATACATAACTGAGAATAGAGAAGTTCAGATCAAGGTCAGGAACAGATG
GAACAGCTGAATATGGGCCAAACAGGATATCTGTGGTAAGCAGTTCCTGCCCCGGCTCAGGGCCAAGAAC
AGATGGAACAGCTGAATATGGGCCAAACAGGATATCTGTGGTAAGCAGTTCCTGCCCCGGCTCAGGGCCA
AGAACAGATGGTCCCCAGATGCGGTCCAGCCCTCAGCAGTTTCTAGAGAACCATCAGATGTTTCCAGGGT
GCCCCAAGGACCTGAAATGACCCTGTGCCTTATTTGAACTAACCAATCAGTTCGCTTCTCGCTTCTGTTC
GCGCGCTTCTGCTCCCCGAGCTCAATAAAAGAGCCCACAACCCCTCACTCGGGGCGCCAGTCCTCCGATT
GACTGAGTCGCCCGGGTACCCGTGTATCCAATAAACCCTCTTGCAGTTGCATCCGACTTGTGGTCTCGCT
GTTCCTTGGGAGGGTCTCCTCTGAGTGATTGACTACCCGTCAGCGGGGGTCTTTCACATGCAGCATGTAT
CAAAATTAATTTGGTTTTTTTTCTTAAGTATTTACATTAAATGGCCATAGTTGCATTAATGAATCGGCCA
ACGCGCGGGGAGAGGCGGTTTGCGTATTGGGCGCTCTTCCGCTTCCTCGCTCACTGACTCGCTGCGCTCG
GTCGTTCGGCTGCGGCGAGCGGTATCAGCTCACTCAAAGGCGGTAATACGGTTATCCACAGAATCAGGGG
ATAACGCAGGAAAGAACATGTGAGCAAAAGGCCAGCAAAAGGCCAGGAACCGTAAAAAGGCCGCGTTGCT
GGCGTTTTTCCATAGGCTCCGCCCCCCTGACGAGCATCACAAAAATCGACGCTCAAGTCAGAGGTGGCGA
AACCCGACAGGACTATAAAGATACCAGGCGTTTCCCCCTGGAAGCTCCCTCGTGCGCTCTCCTGTTCCGA
CCCTGCCGCTTACCGGATACCTGTCCGCCTTTCTCCCTTCGGGAAGCGTGGCGCTTTCTCATAGCTCACG
CTGTAGGTATCTCAGTTCGGTGTAGGTCGTTCGCTCCAAGCTGGGCTGTGTGCACGAACCCCCCGTTCAG
CCCGACCGCTGCGCCTTATCCGGTAACTATCGTCTTGAGTCCAACCCGGTAAGACACGACTTATCGCCAC
TGGCAGCAGCCACTGGTAACAGGATTAGCAGAGCGAGGTATGTAGGCGGTGCTACAGAGTTCTTGAAGTG
GTGGCCTAACTACGGCTACACTAGAAGAACAGTATTTGGTATCTGCGCTCTGCTGAAGCCAGTTACCTTC
GGAAAAAGAGTTGGTAGCTCTTGATCCGGCAAACAAACCACCGCTGGTAGCGGTGGTTTTTTTGTTTGCA
AGCAGCAGATTACGCGCAGAAAAAAAGGATCTCAAGAAGATCCTTTGATCTTTTCTACGGGGTCTGACGC
TCAGTGGAACGAAAACTCACGTTAAGGGATTTTGGTCATGAGATTATCAAAAAGGATCTTCACCTAGATC
CTTTTGCGGCCGGCCGCAAATCAATCTAAAGTATATATGAGTAAACTTGGTCTGACAGTTACCAATGCTT
AATCAGTGAGGCACCTATCTCAGCGATCTGTCTATTTCGTTCATCCATAGTTGCCTGACTCCCCGTCGTG
TAGATAACTACGATACGGGAGGGCTTACCATCTGGCCCCAGTGCTGCAATGATACCGCGAGACCCACGCT
CACCGGCTCCAGATTTATCAGCAATAAACCAGCCAGCCGGAAGGGCCGAGCGCAGAAGTGGTCCTGCAAC
TTTATCCGCCTCCATCCAGTCTATTAATTGTTGCCGGGAAGCTAGAGTAAGTAGTTCGCCAGTTAATAGT
TTGCGCAACGTTGTTGCCATTGCTACAGGCATCGTGGTGTCACGCTCGTCGTTTGGTATGGCTTCATTCA
GCTCCGGTTCCCAACGATCAAGGCGAGTTACATGATCCCCCATGTTGTGCAAAAAAGCGGTTAGCTCCTT
CGGTCCTCCGATCGTTGTCAGAAGTAAGTTGGCCGCAGTGTTATCACTCATGGTTATGGCAGCACTGCAT
AATTCTCTTACTGTCATGCCATCCGTAAGATGCTTTTCTGTGACTGGTGAGTACTCAACCAAGTCATTCT
GAGAATAGTGTATGCGGCGACCGAGTTGCTCTTGCCCGGCGTCAATACGGGATAATACCGCGCCACATAG
CAGAACTTTAAAAGTGCTCATCATTGGAAAACGTTCTTCGGGGCGAAAACTCTCAAGGATCTTACCGCTG
TTGAGATCCAGTTCGATGTAACCCACTCGTGCACCCAACTGATCTTCAGCATCTTTTACTTTCACCAGCG
TTTCTGGGTGAGCAAAAACAGGAAGGCAAAATGCCGCAAAAAAGGGAATAAGGGCGACACGGAAATGTTG
AATACTCATACTCTTCCTTTTTCAATATTATTGAAGCATTTATCAGGGTTATTGTCTCATGAGCGGATAC
ATATTTGAATGTATTTAGAAAAATAAACAAATAGGGGTTCCGCGCACATTTCCCCGAAAAGTGCCACCTG
CAT
