>Addgene plasmid #38270 | pMXs-IP spGFP-ERGIC53 | addgene partial sequence | sequence record 51466 | EGFP-C 5'-CATGGTCCTGCTGGAGTTCGTG-3'
TGGACGAGCTGTACAAGGGTGGCGGTGGCTCGGGCGGTGGTGGGTCGGGTGGCGGCGGATCTATCGATGA
ATTGAATTCACGCGTTCGCGAGTTAACGGATCCAGACGGCGTGGGAGGAGACCCCGCGGTCGCGTTGCCA
CATCGCCGTTTCGAGTACAAATACAGCTTCAAGGGGCCGCACCTGGTGCAGAGCGACGGGACCGTGCCCT
TCTGGGCCCACGCGGGGAATGCTATTCCAAGTTCAGATCAAATTCGAGTAGCACCATCTTTAAAAAGCCA
AAGAGGCTCAGTGTGGACAAAGACAAAAGCGGCCTTTGAGAACTGGGAAGTTGAGGTGACATTTCGAGTG
ACTGGAAGAGGTCGAATTGGAGCTGATGGCCTAGCAATTTGGTATGCAGAAAATCAAGGCTTGGAGGGCC
CTGTGTTTGGATCAGCTGATCTGTGGAATGGTGTTGGAATATTTTTTGATTCTTTTGACAATGATGGAAA
GAAAAATAATCCTGCTATAGTAATTATAGGCAACAATGGACAAATCCATTATGACCATCAAAATGACGGG
GCTAGTCAAGCTTTGGCAAGTTGCCAGAGGGACTTCCGCAACAAACCCTATCCTGTCCGAGCAAAGATTA
CCTATTACCAGAACACACTGACAGTAATGATCAATAATGGCTTTACACCAGATAAAAATGATTATGAATT
TTGTGCCAAAGTGGAAAATATGATTATCCCTGCACAAGGGCATTTTGGAA
