>Addgene plasmid #38270 | pMXs-IP spGFP-ERGIC53 | addgene partial sequence | sequence record 52258 | pMX-S1811 5'-GACGGCATCGCAGCTTGGATACAC-3'
CCCCGGGGGTGGACCATCCTCTAGACTGCCGGATCTAGCTAGTTAATTAAGGATCTACCGCCATGCTCCT
TTCGGTGCCGCTCCTGCTTGGCCTCCTCGGCCTGGCCGCCGCAGACGTGAGCAAGGGCGAGGAGCTGTTC
ACCGGGGTGGTGCCCATCCTGGTCGAGCTGGACGGCGACGTAAACGGCCACAAGTTCAGCGTGTCCGGCG
AGGGCGAGGGCGATGCCACCTACGGCAAGCTGACCCTGAAGTTCATCTGCACCACCGGCAAGCTGCCCGT
GCCCTGGCCCACCCTCGTGACCACCCTGACCTACGGCGTGCAGTGCTTCAGCCGCTACCCCGACCACATG
AAGCAGCACGACTTCTTCAAGTCCGCCATGCCCGAAGGCTACGTCCAGGAGCGCACCATCTTCTTCAAGG
ACGACGGCAACTACAAGACCCGCGCCGAGGTGAAGTTCGAGGGCGACACCCTGGTGAACCGCATCGAGCT
GAAGGGCATCGACTTCAAGGAGGACGGCAACATCCTGGGGCACAAGCTGGAGTACAACTACAACAGCCAC
AACGTCTATATCATGGCCGACAAGCAGAAGAACGGCATCAAGGTGAACTTCAAGATCCGCCACAACATCG
AGGACGGCAGCGTGCAGCTCGCCGACCACTACCAGCAGAACACCCCCATCGGCGACGGCCCCGTGCTGCT
GCCCGACAACCACTACCTGAGCACCCAGTCCGCCCTGAGCAAAGACCCCAACGAGAAGCGCGATCACATG
GTCCTGCTGGAGTTCGTGACCGCCGCCGGGATCACTCTCGGCATGGACGAGCTGTACAAGGGTGGCGGTG
GCTCGGGCGGTGGTGGGTCGGGTGGCGGCGGATCTATCGATGAATT
